>Addgene plasmid #30977 | pHD4 | depositor full sequence | sequence record 14257 | Author sequence
CTGCATTAATGAATCGGCCAACGCGCGGGGAGAGGCGGTTTGCGTATTGGGCGCTCTTCCGCTTCCTCGC
TCACTGACTCGCTGCGCTCGGTCGTTCGGCTGCGGCGAGCGGTATCAGCTCACTCAAAGGCGGTAATACG
GTTATCCACAGAATCAGGGGATAACGCAGGAAAGAACATGAATTAATTCTCATGTTTGACAGCTTATCAT
CGATTAGCTTTAATGCGGTAGTTTATCACAGTTAAATTGCTAACGCAGTCAGGCACCGTGTATGAAATCT
AACAATGCGCTCATCGTCATCCTCGGCACCGTCACCCTGGATGCTGTAGGCATAGGCTTGGTTATGCCGG
TACTGCCGGGCCTCTTGCGGGATATCGTCCATTCCGACAGCATCGCCAGTCACTATGGCGTGCTGCTAGC
GCTATATGCGTTGATGCAATTTCTATGCGCACCCGTTCTCGGAGCACTGTCCGACCGCTTTGGCCGCCGC
CCAGTCCTGCTCGCTTCGCTACTTGGAGCCACTATCGACTACGCGATCATGGCGACCACACCCGTCCTGT
GGATTCTCTACGCCGGACGCATCGTGGCCGGCATCACCGGCGCCACAGGTGCGGTTGCTGGCGCCTATAT
CGCCGACATCACCGATGGGGAAGATCGGGCTCGCCACTTCGGGCTCATGAGCGCTTGTTTCGGCGTGGGT
ATGGTGGCAGGCCCCGTGGCCGGGGGACTGTTGGGCGCCATCTCCTTACATGCACCATTCCTTGCGGCGG
CGGTGCTCAACGGCCTCAACCTACTACTGGGCTGCTTCCTAATGCAGGAGTCGCATAAGGGAGAGCGCCG
ACCCATGCCCTTGAGAGCCTTCAACCCAGTCAGCTCCTTCCGGTGGGCGCGGGGCATGACTATCGTCGCC
GCACTTATGACTGTCTTCTTTATCATGCAACTCGTAGGACAGGTGCCGGCAGCGCTCTGGGTCATTTTCG
GCGAGGACCGCTTTCGCTGGAGCGCGACGATGATCGGCCTGTCGCTTGCGGTATTCGGAATCTTGCACGC
CCTCGCTCAAGCCTTCGTCACTGGTCCCGCCACCAAACGTTTCGGCGAGAAGCAGGCCATTATCGCCGGC
ATGGCGGCCGACGCGCTGGGCTACGTCTTGCTGGCGTTCGCGACGCGAGGCTGGATGGCCTTCCCCATTA
TGATTCTTCTCGCTTCCGGCGGCATCGGGATGCCCGCGTTGCAGGCCATGCTGTCCAGGCAGGTAGATGA
CGACCATCAGGGACAGCTTCAAGGATCGCTCGCGGCTCTTACCAGCCTAACTTCGATCATTGGACCGCTG
ATCGTCACGGCGATTTATGCCGCCTCGGCGAGCACATGGAACGGGTTGGCATGGATTGTAGGCGCCGCCC
TATACCTTGTCTGCCTCCCCGCGTTGCGTCGCGGTGCATGGAGCCGGGCCACCTCGACCTGAATGGAAGC
CGGCGGCACCTCGCTAACGGATTCACCACTCCAAGAATTGGAGCCAATCAATTCTTGCGGAGAACTGTGA
ATGCGCAAACCAACCCTTGATCGGGGAAGAACAGTATGTCGAGCTATTTTTTGACTTACTGGGGATCAAG
CCTGATTGGGAGAAAATAAAATATCCCCTATAGTGAGTCGTATTACATGGTCATAGCTGTTTCCTGGCAG
CTCTGGCCCGTGTCTCAAAATCTCTGATGTTACATTGCACAAGATAAAAATATATCATCATGCCTCCTCT
AGAGGTCTCGCCAGGACCATGGCCTGACTCCGGACCAAGTGGTGGCTATCGCCAGCCACGATGGCGGCAA
GCAAGCGCTCGAAACGGTGCAGCGGCTGTTGGAGACCCTCGAGCCACCCATGACCAAAATCCCTTAACGT
GAGTTACGCGTCGTTCCACTGAGCGTCAGACCCCGTAGAAAAGATCAAAGGATCTTCTTGAGATCCTTTT
TTTCTGCGCGTAATCTGCTGCTTGCAAACAAAAAAACCACCGCTACCAGCGGTGGTTTGTTTGCCGGATC
AAGAGCTACCAACTCTTTTTCCGAAGGTAACTGGCTTCAGCAGAGCGCAGATACCAAATACTGTTCTTCT
AGTGTAGCCGTAGTTAGGCCACCACTTCAAGAACTCTGTAGCACCGCCTACATACCTCGCTCTGCTAATC
CTGTTACCAGTGGCTGCTGCCAGTGGCGATAAGTCGTGTCTTACCGGGTTGGACTCAAGACGATAGTTAC
CGGATAAGGCGCAGCGGTCGGGCTGAACGGGGGGTTCGTGCACACAGCCCAGCTTGGAGCGAACGACCTA
CACCGAACTGAGATACCTACAGCGTGAGCTATGAGAAAGCGCCACGCTTCCCGAAGGGAGAAAGGCGGAC
AGGTATCCGGTAAGCGGCAGGGTCGGAACAGGAGAGCGCACGAGGGAGCTTCCAGGGGGAAACGCCTGGT
ATCTTTATAGTCCTGTCGGGTTTCGCCACCTCTGACTTGAGCGTCGATTTTTGTGATGCTCGTCAGGGGG
GCGGAGCCTATGGAAAAACGCCAGCAACGCGGCCTTTTTACGGTTCCTGGCCTTTTGCTGGCCTTTTGCT
CACATGTTCTTTCCTGCGTTATCCCCTGATTCTGTGGATAACCGTATTACCGCCTTTGAGTGAGCTGATA
CCGCTCGCCGCAGCCGAACGACCGAGCGCAGCGAGTCAGTGAGCGAGGAAGCGGAAGAGCGCCCAATACG
CAAACCGCCTCTCCCCGCGCGTTGGCCGATTCATTAATGCAGCTGGCACGACAGGTTTCCCGACTGGAAA
GCGGGCAGTGAGCGCAACGCAATTAATACGCGTACCGCTAGCCAGGAAGAGTTTGTAGAAACGCAAAAAG
GCCATCCGTCAGGATGGCCTTCTGCTTAGTTTGATGCCTGGCAGTTTATGGCGGGCGTCCTGCCCGCCAC
CCTCCGGGCCGTTGCTTCACAACGTTCAAATCCGCTCCCGGCGGATTTGTCCTACTCAGGAGAGCGTTCA
CCGACAAACAACAGATAAAACGAAAGGCCCAGTCTTCCGACTGAGCCTTTCGTTTTATTTGATGCCTGGC
AGTTCCCTACTCTCGCGTT
Features (pLannotate 1.2.2; 10 found; start..end, strand, type, name):
      1..54      -  CDS            lacI (fragment): lac repressor; lacI; The lac repressor binds to the lac operator to inhibit transcription in E. coli. This inhibition can be relieved by adding lactose or isopropyl-β-D-thiogalactopyranoside (IPTG).
     56..180     -  rep_origin     RSF ori (fragment): Plasmids containing the RSF 1030 origin of replication can be propagated in E. coli cells that contain additional plasmids with compatible origins.
    196..224     +  promoter       tet promoter: E. coli promoter for tetracycline efflux protein gene
    272..1462    +  CDS            TcR: tetracycline efflux protein; tet; confers resistance to tetracycline
   1560..1634    +  CDS            KanR (fragment): aminoglycoside phosphotransferase; aphA-3; confers resistance to kanamycin
   1637..1655    -  promoter       T7 promoter: promoter for bacteriophage T7 RNA polymerase
   1948..2536    +  rep_origin     ori: high-copy-number ColE1/pMB1/pBR322/pUC origin of replication
   2719..2811    +  CDS            lacI (fragment): lac repressor; lacI; The lac repressor binds to the lac operator to inhibit transcription in E. coli. This inhibition can be relieved by adding lactose or isopropyl-β-D-thiogalactopyranoside (IPTG).
   2866..2893    -  terminator     rrnB T2 terminator: transcription terminator T2 from the E. coli rrnB gene
   3025..3068    +  terminator     rrnB T1 terminator: Escherichia coli rrnB; transcription terminator T1 from the E. coli rrnB gene
