[The description below was written by a language model from this plasmid's Addgene catalogue record and pLannotate feature annotations shown in this document.]
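Description:
pHD4 is a small bacterial module plasmid from a toolkit for assembling custom TALENs and other TAL effector-based DNA-targeting constructs. It is built on the pTC14 backbone (about 3.0 kb), and the full depositor sequence is roughly 3.1 kb. The plasmid is maintained in E. coli at high copy through a ColE1/pUC-type origin. Selection uses tetracycline, with a tet promoter driving the TcR efflux protein gene. The feature table also picks up short fragments of lacI, an RSF origin and a kanamycin resistance gene, along with a T7 promoter and the rrnB T1 and T2 terminators. The fragments are partial matches and look like leftovers from the backbone's construction rather than functional parts; none of them is recorded as driving expression of the insert.

The payload is a 104 bp insert named "repeat HD4", derived from Xanthomonas oryzae and cloned between XbaI and XhoI sites that were both preserved. The automated annotation does not mark this insert, so its exact position in the sequence is not shown. From general knowledge of TAL effectors, "HD" refers to the repeat-variable diresidue that specifies recognition of cytosine. The "4" most likely indicates the position this repeat takes in an ordered array, although the record does not say so. The plasmid is not an expression construct. It stores a single TAL effector repeat as a building block, which is combined with other repeat modules to assemble arrays with a chosen DNA-binding specificity. Those arrays then go into TALEN or other TAL effector scaffolds for targeted DNA binding or cleavage.
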