Addgene plasmid #30977: pHD4
Depositing lab: Adam Bogdanove & Daniel Voytas. Depositing organization: University of Minnesota. Publication: Efficient design and assembly of custom TALEN and other TAL effector-based constructs for DNA targeting. Cermak T, Doyle EL, Christian M, Wang L, Zhang Y, Schmidt C, Baller JA, Somia NV, Bogdanove AJ, Voytas DF. Nucleic Acids Res. 2011 Jul;39(12):e82. doi: 10.1093/nar/gkr218 PubMed 21493687.
Backbone
  Vector backbone: pTC14
  Backbone size w/o insert (bp): 2989
Growth in bacteria
  Bacterial resistance: Tetracycline, 10 μg/mL
  Growth temperature: 37°C
  Growth strain: DH5alpha
  Growth instructions: DH5a/LB+antibiotics
  Copy number: High Copy
Gene/Insert
  Gene/Insert name: repeat HD4
  Species: Xanthamonas oryzae
  Insert size (bp): 104
  Cloning method: Restriction Enzyme; 5′ cloning site XbaI (not destroyed); 3′ cloning site XhoI (not destroyed)
  Sequencing primers: 5′ pTC14_F2 (caagcctgattgggagaaaa)
Terms and licenses: Academic/Nonprofit Terms; Industry Terms: Not Available to Industry
How to cite: pHD4 was a gift from Adam Bogdanove & Daniel Voytas (Addgene plasmid # 30977 ; http://n2t.net/addgene:30977 ; RRID:Addgene_30977)
