>Addgene plasmid #30977 | pHD4 | addgene partial sequence | sequence record 35607 | 30977 with pTC14_F2 (caagcctgattgggagaaaa)
GGTCATAGCTGTTTCCTGGCAGCTCTGGCCCGTGTCTCAAAATCTCTGATGTTACATTGCACAAGATAAA
AATATATCATCATGCCTCCTCTAGAGGTCTCGCCAGGACCATGGCCTGACTCCGGACCAAGTGGTGGCTA
TCGCCAGCCACGATGGCGGCAAGCAAGCGCTCGAAACGGTGCAGCGGCTGTTGGAGACCCTCGAGCCACC
CATGACCAAAATCCCTTAACGTGAGTTACGCGTCGTTCCACTGAGCGTCAGACCCCGTAGAAAAGATCAA
AGGATCTTCTTGAGATCCTTTTTTTCTGCGCGTAATCTGCTGCTTGCAAACAAAAAAACCACCGCTACCA
GCGGTGGTTTGTTTGCCGGATCAAGAGCTACCAACTCTTTTTCCGAAGGTAACTGGCTTCAGCAGAGCGC
AGATACCAAATACTGTTCTTCTAGTGTAGCCGTAGTTAGGCCACCACTTCAAGAACTCTGTAGCACCGCC
TACATACCTCGCTCTGCTAATCCTGTTACCAGTGGCTGCTGCCAGTGGCGATAAGTCGTGTCTTACCGGG
TTGGACTCAAGACGATAGTTACCGGATAAGGCGCAGCGGTCGGGCTGAACGGGGGGTTCGTGCACACAGC
CCAGCTTGGAGCGAACGACCTACACCGAACTGAGATACCTACAGCGTGAGCTATGAGAAAGCGCCACGCT
TCCCGAAGGGAGAAAGGCGGACAGGTATCCGGTAAGCGGCAGGGTCGGAACAGGAGAGCGCACGAGGGAG
CTTCCAGGGGGAAACGCCTGGTATCTTTATAGTCCTGTCGGGTTTCGCCACCTCTGACTTGAGCGTCGAT
TTTTGTGATGCTCGT
